>Addgene plasmid #240043 | pBIG2ABC-eIF3Δbgi | addgene full sequence | sequence record 483155 | Addgene NGS Result
TTGAGATCCTTTTTTTCTGCGCGTAATCTGCTGCTTGCAAACAAAAAAACCACCGCTACCAGCGGTGGTT
TGTTTGCCGGATCAAGAGCTACCAACTCTTTTTCCGAAGGTAACTGGCTTCAGCAGAGCGCAGATACCAA
ATACTGTTCTTCTAGTGTAGCCGTAGTTAGGCCACCACTTCAAGAACTCTGTAGCACCGCCTACATACCT
CGCTCTGCTAATCCTGTTACCAGTGGCTGCTGCCAGTGGCGATAAGTCGTGTCTTACCGGGTTGGACTCA
AGACGATAGTTACCGGATAAGGCGCAGCGGTCGGGCTGAACGGGGGGTTCGTGCACACAGCCCAGCTTGG
AGCGAACGACCTACACCGAACTGAGATACCTACAGCGTGAGCTATGAGAAAGCGCCACGCTTCCCGAAGG
GAGAAAGGCGGACAGGTATCCGGTAAGCGGCAGGGTCGGAACAGGAGAGCGCACGAGGGAGCTTCCAGGG
GGAAACGCCTGGTATCTTTATAGTCCTGTCGGGTTTCGCCACCTCTGACTTGAGCGTCGATTTTTGTGAT
GCTCGTCAGGGGGGCGGAGCCTATGGAAAAACGCCAGCAACGCGGCCTTTTTACGGTTCCTGGCCTTTTG
CTGGCCTTTTGCTCACATGTTCTTTCCTGCGTTATCCCCTGATTGACTTGGGTCGCTCTTCCTGTGGATG
CGCAGATGCCCTGCGTAAGCGGGTGTGGGCGGACAATAAAGTCTTAAACTGAACAAAATAGATCTAAACT
ATGACAATAAAGTCTTAAACTAGACAGAATAGTTGTAAACTGAAATCAGTCCAGTTATGCTGTGAAAAAG
CATACTGGACTTTTGTTATGGCTAAAGCAAACTCTTCATTTTCTGAAGTGCAAATTGCCCGTCGTATTAA
AGAGGGGCGTGGCCAAGGGCATGTAAAGACTATATTCGCGGCGTTGTGACAATTTACCGAACAACTCCGC
GGCCGGGAAGCCGATCTCGGCTTGAACGAATTGTTAGGTGGCGGTACTTGGGTCGATATCAAAGTGCATC
ACTTCTTCCCGTATGCCCAACTTTGTATAGAGAGCCACTGCGGGATCGTCACCGTAATCTGCTTGCACGT
AGATCACATAAGCACCAAGCGCGTTGGCCTCATGCTTGAGGAGATTGATGAGCGCGGTGGCAATGCCCTG
CCTCCGGTGCTCGCCGGAGACTGCGAGATCATAGATATAGATCTCACTACGCGGCTGCTCAAACTTGGGC
AGAACGTAAGCCGCGAGAGCGCCAACAACCGCTTCTTGGTCGAAGGCAGCAAGCGCGATGAATGTCTTAC
TACGGAGCAAGTTCCCGAGGTAATCGGAGTCCGGCTGATGTTGGGAGTAGGTGGCTACGTCTCCGAACTC
ACGACCGAAAAGATCAAGAGCAGCCCGCATGGATTTGACTTGGTCAGGGCCGAGCCTACATGTGCGAATG
ATGCCCATACTTGAGCCACCTAACTTTGTTTTAGGGCGACTGCCCTGCTGCGTAACATCGTTGCTGCTGC
GTAACATCGTTGCTGCTCCATAACATCAAACATCGACCCACGGCGTAACGCGCTTGCTGCTTGGATGCCC
GAGGCATAGACTGTACAAAAAAACAGTCATAACAAGCCATGAAAACCGCCACTGCGCCGTTACCACCGCT
GCGTTCGGTCAAGGTTCTGGACCAGTTGCGTGAGCGCATACGCTACTTGCATTACAGTTTACGAACCGAA
CAGGCTTATGTCAACTGGGTTCGTGCCTTCATCCGTTTCCACGGTGTGCGTCACCCGGCAACCTTGGGCA
GCAGCGAAGTCGCCATAACTTCGTATAGCATACATTATACGAAGTTATCTGGCCTAGGTTAATTAAACGC
TCTATGGTCTAAAGTTTTTATCGAGGCTAACTGAAACACGGAAGGAGACAATACCGGAAGGAACCCGCGC
TATGACGGCAATAAAAAGACAGAATAAAACGCACGGGTGTTGGGTCGTTTGTTCATAAACGCGGGGTTCG
GTCCCAGGGCTGGCACTCTGTCAAGTGAACGCTCTATGGTCTAAAGATTTAAATCGACCTACTCCGGAAT
ATTAATAGATCATGGAGATAATTAAAATGATAACCATCTCGCAAATAAATAAGTATTTTACTGTTTTCGT
AACAGTTTTGTAATAAAAAAACCTATAAATATTCCGGATTATTCATACCGTCCCACCATCGGGCGCGGAT
CCCTCGAGTCAACATGGCTATGTTTGAGCAAATGAGAGCCAATGTTGGAAAGCTGCTGAAGGGCATTGAC
AGGTACAATCCCGAGAATCTGGCCACTCTCGAACGCTATGTGGAAACACAAGCCAAGGAGAATGCTTACG
ACCTGGAGGCTAATCTGGCTGTGCTGAAACTCTACCAATTCAACCCTGCATTCTTTCAGACAACCGTGAC
TGCTCAGATCCTCCTGAAAGCCCTGACAAACCTGCCTCACACCGACTTCACTCTCTGCAAGTGCATGATC
GACCAAGCCCACCAAGAAGAAAGGCCAATCAGACAAATCCTCTACCTGGGTGATCTCCTCGAAACATGCC
ATTTCCAGGCCTTCTGGCAAGCCCTGGACGAGAACATGGATCTCCTCGAAGGTATCACTGGCTTCGAAGA
TAGCGTGCGCAAGTTCATCTGCCATGTGGTGGGAATCACCTACCAGCACATCGACCGCTGGCTGCTGGCT
GAAATGCTGGGAGATCTGAGCGATTCCCAGCTCAAGGTGTGGATGTCCAAGTACGGATGGTCCGCTGATG
AGAGCGGTCAGATCTTCATCTGTAGCCAAGAAGAGTCTATCAAACCAAAGAACATCGTCGAGAAGATTGA
TTTCGATAGCGTGTCTTCCATCATGGCTTCCAGCCAGTAAGGTACCTCTAGAGCCTGCAGTCTCGACAAG
CTTGTCGAGAAGTACTAGAGGATCATAATCAGCCATACCACATTTGTAGAGGTTTTACTTGCTTTAAAAA
ACCTCCCACACCTCCCCCTGAACCTGAAACATAAAATGAATGCAATTGTTGTTGTTAACTTGTTTATTGC
AGCTTATAATGGTTACAAATAAAGCAATAGCATCACAAATTTCACAAATAAAGCATTTTTTTCACTGCAT
TCTAGTTGTGGTTTGTCCAAACTCATCAATGTATCTTATCATGTCTGGATCTGATCACTGCTTGAGCCTA
GAAGATCCGGCTGCTAACAAAGCCCGAAAGGAAGCTGAGTTGGCTGCTGCCACCGCTGAGCAATAACTAT
CATAACCATTTAAATAAACTGGATACTATTGCACGTTTAAATCGACCTACTCCGGAATATTAATAGATCA
TGGAGATAATTAAAATGATAACCATCTCGCAAATAAATAAGTATTTTACTGTTTTCGTAACAGTTTTGTA
ATAAAAAAACCTATAAATATTCCGGATTATTCATACCGTCCCACCATCGGGCGCGGATCCCTCGAGTCAA
CATGTCCTATCCTGCCGATGACTATGAATCTGAGGCTGCTTATGATCCATACGCCTACCCTTCTGATTAC
GACATGCACACAGGCGACCCTAAACAAGATCTGGCATACGAGAGACAATACGAACAGCAAACCTACCAAG
TGATCCCAGAGGTGATCAAGAACTTCATTCAATACTTCCATAAGACCGTGTCCGACCTCATCGACCAGAA
GGTCTATGAGCTGCAGGCAAGCAGAGTGTCTTCCGACGTCATTGACCAGAAGGTGTATGAGATCCAGGAC
ATCTATGAGAACAGCTGGACCAAACTGACTGAAAGATTCTTCAAGAACACTCCCTGGCCTGAGGCTGAAG
CTATCGCTCCACAGGTGGGAAATGATGCCGTGTTCCTGATTCTGTACAAGGAACTGTACTACAGACATAT
CTACGCTAAGGTTTCTGGAGGACCCTCCCTGGAACAAAGATTTGAGAGCTACTACAACTACTGCAATCTG
TTCAACTACATTCTGAATGCCGATGGACCTGCACCTCTGGAACTGCCCAACCAGTGGCTCTGGGACATCA
TTGATGAGTTCATCTATCAGTTCCAGTCCTTCTCTCAGTACAGATGTAAGACCGCTAAGAAATCCGAAGA
GGAGATTGATTTCCTGAGAAGCAATCCCAAGATCTGGAATGTTCACTCTGTGCTCAACGTGCTGCACTCC
CTGGTGGACAAATCCAACATCAACAGGCAGCTGGAAGTGTACACAAGCGGTGGTGATCCTGAGAGCGTTG
CTGGTGAGTACGGTAGACATAGCCTCTACAAGATGCTGGGCTACTTCTCCCTGGTGGGTCTGCTCAGGCT
CCACTCTCTGCTCGGAGACTACTACCAGGCTATCAAAGTGCTGGAGAACATCGAACTCAACAAGAAGTCT
ATGTATAGCAGAGTCCCTGAGTGCCAGGTCACTACTTACTACTACGTGGGCTTCGCCTACCTCATGATGA
GACGCTACCAGGATGCCATCAGGGTCTTCGCTAACATCCTCCTGTACATCCAGAGGACCAAATCCATGTT
TCAAAGGACCACTTACAAGTATGAAATGATCAACAAGCAGAACGAACAGATGCACGCACTCCTGGCAATT
GCCCTGACTATGTATCCCATGAGAATTGATGAATCCATCCACCTCCAACTGAGAGAGAAGTACGGAGATA
AGATGCTCAGGATGCAGAAGGGTGATCCTCAGGTTTACGAAGAACTGTTCAGCTATTCTTGCCCAAAGTT
TCTCTCTCCAGTCGTCCCTAACTATGACAACGTGCACCCAAACTATCACAAAGAGCCTTTCCTGCAACAG
CTGAAAGTGTTCTCTGACGAGGTCCAGCAGCAGGCTCAACTGTCTACAATCCGCAGCTTCCTGAAACTCT
ATACAACTATGCCTGTGGCTAAGCTGGCAGGATTCCTGGATCTGACTGAACAGGAGTTTCGCATTCAGCT
GCTCGTGTTCAAGCACAAGATGAAGAACCTGGTGTGGACTTCCGGAATCAGCGCTCTGGACGGTGAGTTT
CAGTCTGCAAGCGAGGTTGACTTCTACATCGACAAGGACATGATCCACATCGCTGATACAAAGGTGGCCA
GGAGGTACGGAGACTTCTTCATCAGGCAGATTCACAAGTTTGAAGAGCTGAACCGCACACTCAAGAAGAT
GGGACAAAGACCATAAGGTACCTCTAGAGCCTGCAGTCTCGACAAGCTTGTCGAGAAGTACTAGAGGATC
ATAATCAGCCATACCACATTTGTAGAGGTTTTACTTGCTTTAAAAAACCTCCCACACCTCCCCCTGAACC
TGAAACATAAAATGAATGCAATTGTTGTTGTTAACTTGTTTATTGCAGCTTATAATGGTTACAAATAAAG
CAATAGCATCACAAATTTCACAAATAAAGCATTTTTTTCACTGCATTCTAGTTGTGGTTTGTCCAAACTC
ATCAATGTATCTTATCATGTCTGGATCTGATCACTGCTTGAGCCTAGAAGATCCGGCTGCTAACAAAGCC
CGAAAGGAAGCTGAGTTGGCTGCTGCCACCGCTGAGCAATAACTATCATAACCATTTAAATAAACCTAAT
GATGCCTGATGTTTAAATCGACCTACTCCGGAATATTAATAGATCATGGAGATAATTAAAATGATAACCA
TCTCGCAAATAAATAAGTATTTTACTGTTTTCGTAACAGTTTTGTAATAAAAAAACCTATAAATATTCCG
GATTATTCATACCGTCCCACCATCGGGCGCGGATCCCTCGAGTCAACATGGCTGAGTACGATCTGACAAC
CAGGATTGCTCATTTCCTGGATAGGCACCTGGTGTTTCCTCTCCTGGAGTTCCTCTCCGTGAAGGAGATC
TACAATGAGAAGGAACTCCTCCAGGGTAAACTGGATCTGCTGAGCGACACCAACATGGTCGATTTCGCAA
TGGATGTGTACAAGAACCTGTACAGCGACGACATTCCTCACGCTCTCAGGGAGAAGAGGACTACAGTTGT
TGCTCAGCTGAAGCAACTGCAAGCCGAGACTGAGCCCATCGTGAAGATGTTTGAAGACCCTGAAACAACC
AGGCAGATGCAGTCTACTAGAGACGGACGCATGCTGTTTGACTATCTGGCAGACAAACACGGCTTCAGGC
AGGAGTACCTCGACACCCTGTACAGGTACGCTAAGTTCCAGTACGAGTGTGGCAACTACTCTGGAGCTGC
AGAATACCTGTACTTCTTCAGAGTGCTGGTGCCAGCCACAGACAGGAACGCTCTGTCTTCTCTGTGGGGT
AAGCTGGCTTCCGAAATCCTGATGCAGAACTGGGATGCTGCAATGGAGGACCTCACCAGACTCAAAGAAA
CCATTGACAACAATAGCGTGTCTTCTCCACTGCAGTCCCTCCAGCAAAGAACCTGGCTCATCCATTGGTC
CCTGTTCGTGTTCTTCAACCATCCCAAGGGAAGGGACAACATCATTGATCTGTTTCTGTACCAACCTCAA
TACCTGAACGCCATCCAGACTATGTGCCCACACATCCTGAGATACCTGACAACCGCTGTGATTACCAACA
AGGACGTGAGGAAGAGAAGACAGGTCCTCAAGGACCTGGTCAAGGTGATTCAGCAGGAGTCCTATACATA
CAAGGACCCAATCACTGAGTTTGTGGAATGCCTGTATGTGAACTTCGACTTCGACGGTGCTCAGAAGAAG
CTGAGAGAGTGTGAGTCTGTTCTCGTGAACGATTTCTTCCTGGTTGCCTGCCTGGAGGACTTCATCGAGA
ATGCCAGGCTCTTCATCTTCGAAACCTTCTGCAGGATTCATCAGTGCATTAGCATCAACATGCTGGCTGA
TAAGCTCAACATGACACCTGAAGAGGCTGAGAGATGGATCGTGAATCTGATTCGCAACGCTAGGCTCGAC
GCTAAGATCGACTCTAAGCTCGGTCACGTGGTGATGGGCAACAATGCCGTGTCTCCATACCAACAGGTTA
TCGAGAAGACCAAGTCCCTGAGCTTTCGCTCTCAGATGCTCGCCATGAACATCGAGAAGAAGCTGAACCA
GAACTCCAGATCCGAAGCACCTAACTGGGCTACACAAGATAGCGGTTTCTATTAAGGTACCTCTAGAGCC
TGCAGTCTCGACAAGCTTGTCGAGAAGTACTAGAGGATCATAATCAGCCATACCACATTTGTAGAGGTTT
TACTTGCTTTAAAAAACCTCCCACACCTCCCCCTGAACCTGAAACATAAAATGAATGCAATTGTTGTTGT
TAACTTGTTTATTGCAGCTTATAATGGTTACAAATAAAGCAATAGCATCACAAATTTCACAAATAAAGCA
TTTTTTTCACTGCATTCTAGTTGTGGTTTGTCCAAACTCATCAATGTATCTTATCATGTCTGGATCTGAT
CACTGCTTGAGCCTAGAAGATCCGGCTGCTAACAAAGCCCGAAAGGAAGCTGAGTTGGCTGCTGCCACCG
CTGAGCAATAACTATCATAACCATTTAAATAAACGGTTCACATAGCTTAGTTTAAATCGACCTACTCCGG
AATATTAATAGATCATGGAGATAATTAAAATGATAACCATCTCGCAAATAAATAAGTATTTTACTGTTTT
CGTAACAGTTTTGTAATAAAAAAACCTATAAATATTCCGGATTATTCATACCGTCCCACCATCGGGCGCG
GATCCCTCGAGTCAACATGGCAACACCAGCCGTTCCTGTGTCTGCTCCACCAGCTACTCCAACTCCCGTT
CCTGCAGCAGCTCCAGCCAGCGTTCCAGCTCCTACTCCTGCTCCTGCTGCAGCTCCCGTCCCTGCTGCTG
CACCTGCAAGCTCTTCCGACCCTGCTGCTGCTGCTGCTGCAACTGCTGCACCAGGTCAGACACCAGCTTC
CGCTCAGGCTCCTGCACAGACACCAGCTCCAGCACTGCCTGGACCAGCTCTGCCAGGACCTTTCCCAGGA
GGAAGGGTGGTTCGCCTGCATCCTGTTATCCTGGCTTCCATTGTCGATAGCTACGAGAGAAGAAACGAAG
GTGCTGCTAGGGTGATTGGTACTCTCCTCGGTACAGTTGACAAGCATTCTGTCGAGGTGACTAACTGTTT
CTCTGTGCCACACAATGAAAGCGAAGACGAGGTTGCCGTGGACATGGAGTTCGCAAAGAACATGTACGAA
CTGCATAAGAAAGTTAGCCCTAATGAACTGATCCTCGGTTGGTACGCCACTGGACACGACATCACTGAGC
ACTCCGTGCTCATTCATGAATACTACTCCAGAGAGGCTCCAAATCCTATCCACCTGACAGTGGACACCTC
CCTGCAGAACGGTCGCATGAGCATCAAGGCCTACGTGTCTACACTGATGGGAGTTCCAGGCAGGACAATG
GGTGTGATGTTCACTCCACTGACAGTGAAGTACGCTTACTATGACACCGAAAGGATTGGCGTGGACCTGA
TCATGAAGACTTGCTTCAGCCCAAACAGAGTCATCGGACTCTCCTCTGATCTGCAGCAAGTTGGTGGAGC
CTCTGCCAGAATCCAGGACGCACTCTCTACCGTCCTGCAGTATGCCGAGGATGTGCTGTCCGGTAAGGTG
TCCGCAGATAACACTGTGGGACGCTTCCTCATGTCCCTGGTTAACCAAGTCCCAAAGATCGTTCCAGACG
ACTTCGAAACCATGCTGAACTCCAACATCAACGACCTGCTCATGGTTACTTACCTCGCCAATCTCACTCA
ATCCCAGATCGCACTGAACGAGAAGCTGGTCAATCTCTAAGGTACCTCTAGAGCCTGCAGTCTCGACAAG
CTTGTCGAGAAGTACTAGAGGATCATAATCAGCCATACCACATTTGTAGAGGTTTTACTTGCTTTAAAAA
ACCTCCCACACCTCCCCCTGAACCTGAAACATAAAATGAATGCAATTGTTGTTGTTAACTTGTTTATTGC
AGCTTATAATGGTTACAAATAAAGCAATAGCATCACAAATTTCACAAATAAAGCATTTTTTTCACTGCAT
TCTAGTTGTGGTTTGTCCAAACTCATCAATGTATCTTATCATGTCTGGATCTGATCACTGCTTGAGCCTA
GAAGATCCGGCTGCTAACAAAGCCCGAAAGGAAGCTGAGTTGGCTGCTGCCACCGCTGAGCAATAACTAT
CATAACCATTTAAATAAATCTATATCTCAATCGGGGTTAGTCGATACCCCACCGAGACCCCATTGGGACC
AATACGCCCGCGTTTCTTCCTTTTCCCCACCCCAACCCCCAAGTTCGGGTGAAGGCCCAGGGCTCGCAGC
CAACGTCGGGGCGGCAAGCCCTGCCATAGCCACTACGGGTTAATTAAAAACTATATCTCAATCGGGGTTT
TTATCGAGGCTAACTGAAACACGGAAGGAGACAATACCGGAAGGAACCCGCGCTATGACGGCAATAAAAA
GACAGAATAAAACGCACGGGTGTTGGGTCGTTTGTTCATAAACGCGGGGTTCGGTCCCAGGGCTGGCACT
CTGTCAAGTGAACGCTCTATGGTCTAAAGATTTAAATCGACCTACTCCGGAATATTAATAGATCATGGAG
ATAATTAAAATGATAACCATCTCGCAAATAAATAAGTATTTTACTGTTTTCGTAACAGTTTTGTAATAAA
AAAACCTATAAATATTCCGGATTATTCATACCGTCCCACCATCGGGCGCGGATCCCTCGAGTCAACATGG
CTTCCAGAAAGGAGGGTACAGGATCTACTGCTACTTCCAGCTCTTCCACAGCTGGAGCTGCTGGTAAAGG
TAAAGGCAAGGGAGGTTCTGGTGACAGCGCTGTTAAGCAGGTCCAAATCGACGGTCTGGTGGTGCTGAAG
ATCATCAAGCATTACCAGGAAGAGGGTCAAGGTACTGAAGTTGTGCAGGGTGTGCTCCTGGGTCTGGTGG
TCGAGGATAGACTGGAGATCACCAACTGTTTCCCTTTCCCTCAGCATACCGAAGATGATGCCGACTTCGA
TGAGGTCCAGTATCAAATGGAGATGATGCGCAGCCTGAGGCATGTCAACATCGACCATCTGCATGTGGGA
TGGTATCAATCCACATACTATGGCTCCTTTGTTACTAGGGCTCTCCTGGACTCTCAGTTCTCTTACCAAC
ACGCTATTGAGGAATCTGTGGTGCTGATCTACGATCCCATCAAGACTGCTCAGGGATCTCTCTCCCTCAA
GGCATATCGCCTGACTCCTAAGCTGATGGAGGTCTGCAAAGAGAAGGACTTCAGCCCTGAAGCTCTCAAG
AAGGCAAACATTACATTCGAGTACATGTTTGAAGAGGTGCCTATCGTTATCAAGAACTCCCACCTCATCA
ACGTCCTGATGTGGGAGCTGGAGAAGAAGTCTGCTGTTGCTGACAAGCATGAACTGCTGAGCCTCGCTTC
CTCCAACCATCTCGGAAAGAACCTGCAGCTCCTCATGGACAGGGTTGATGAAATGAGCCAAGACATCGTG
AAGTACAACACCTACATGAGGAATACCTCCAAGCAGCAGCAGCAGAAACATCAATACCAACAAAGAAGAC
AACAGGAGAACATGCAACGCCAGAGCAGAGGCGAACCTCCACTCCCTGAAGAGGATCTGTCCAAGCTGTT
CAAGCCACCTCAGCCACCTGCTAGAATGGACTCTCTGCTGATCGCAGGCCAGATCAATACCTATTGTCAG
AACATCAAGGAGTTCACTGCCCAGAACCTCGGTAAGCTGTTCATGGCACAGGCACTCCAAGAATACAACA
ATTAAGGTACCTCTAGAGCCTGCAGTCTCGACAAGCTTGTCGAGAAGTACTAGAGGATCATAATCAGCCA
TACCACATTTGTAGAGGTTTTACTTGCTTTAAAAAACCTCCCACACCTCCCCCTGAACCTGAAACATAAA
ATGAATGCAATTGTTGTTGTTAACTTGTTTATTGCAGCTTATAATGGTTACAAATAAAGCAATAGCATCA
CAAATTTCACAAATAAAGCATTTTTTTCACTGCATTCTAGTTGTGGTTTGTCCAAACTCATCAATGTATC
TTATCATGTCTGGATCTGATCACTGCTTGAGCCTAGAAGATCCGGCTGCTAACAAAGCCCGAAAGGAAGC
TGAGTTGGCTGCTGCCACCGCTGAGCAATAACTATCATAACCATTTAAATAAACTGGATACTATTGCACG
TTTAAATCGACCTACTCCGGAATATTAATAGATCATGGAGATAATTAAAATGATAACCATCTCGCAAATA
AATAAGTATTTTACTGTTTTCGTAACAGTTTTGTAATAAAAAAACCTATAAATATTCCGGATTATTCATA
CCGTCCCACCATCGGGCGCGGATCCCTCGAGTCAACATGGCTAAGTTCATGACTCCAGTGATCCAAGACA
ACCCTTCTGGTTGGGGTCCTTGTGCTGTGCCTGAACAGTTTAGAGACATGCCCTACCAACCATTCTCCAA
GGGTGATAGGCTCGGTAAAGTCGCAGATTGGACTGGAGCCACCTACCAAGACAAGAGATACACCAACAAG
TACAGCTCCCAGTTTGGAGGAGGAAGCCAGTACGCTTACTTTCATGAGGAGGACGAATCCTCTTTCCAGC
TCGTCGATACTGCCAGGACACAGAAGACCGCTTACCAACGCAACAGGATGAGGTTTGCCCAGCGCAATCT
CAGGAGAGACAAGGACAGGAGGAACATGCTGCAATTCAACCTCCAGATCCTCCCTAAGAGCGCTAAACAG
AAAGAGAGAGAGAGGATCAGGCTGCAGAAGAAGTTCCAGAAACAGTTTGGAGTGAGGCAGAAATGGGATC
AGAAGTCCCAGAAGCCAAGGGATTCCTCCGTTGAGGTCCGCAGCGATTGGGAGGTTAAGGAAGAAATGGA
CTTCCCTCAGCTGATGAAGATGAGATACCTGGAAGTGTCCGAACCACAAGACATCGAGTGTTGTGGTGCT
CTGGAGTACTACGATAAGGCCTTCGACAGGATTACTACTCGCTCCGAGAAGCCACTGCGCTCCATCAAGA
GAATCTTCCACACTGTGACAACAACTGACGACCCAGTCATTCGCAAGCTGGCTAAGACTCAAGGAAACGT
CTTCGCTACTGATGCTATCCTGGCCACTCTGATGAGCTGCACCAGGTCTGTCTATTCCTGGGACATTGTG
GTGCAGAGAGTGGGATCTAAACTGTTCTTCGATAAGAGGGACAATTCCGATTTCGATCTCCTGACCGTCT
CCGAGACTGCCAACGAACCACCTCAAGATGAAGGCAACAGCTTCAACAGCCCACGCAATCTGGCTATGGA
GGCTACTTACATCAACCACAACTTCTCCCAACAGTGTCTCCGCATGGGTAAGGAGAGGTACAACTTTCCA
AATCCCAATCCTTTCGTTGAAGACGATATGGACAAGAACGAGATCGCCTCCGTTGCTTATCGCTATAGAC
GCTGGAAGCTGGGAGACGACATTGACCTGATCGTTAGGTGCGAACATGACGGAGTGATGACAGGTGCAAA
CGGTGAGGTTAGCTTCATCAACATCAAGACACTGAACGAGTGGGATTCTAGGCACTGCAATGGTGTGGAC
TGGAGACAGAAACTCGATAGCCAGAGAGGTGCTGTTATCGCTACAGAGCTGAAGAACAACTCCTACAAAC
TGGCTCGCTGGACTTGTTGTGCTCTGCTCGCTGGAAGCGAATACCTGAAGCTGGGTTATGTTTCTCGCTA
CCATGTGAAGGATAGCAGCAGACATGTGATCCTCGGCACCCAGCAGTTCAAGCCTAACGAGTTCGCCAGC
CAGATCAACCTCAGCGTCGAGAACGCTTGGGGTATCCTGAGATGCGTTATCGACATCTGCATGAAACTCG
AAGAAGGCAAGTACCTGATCCTGAAAGATCCAAACAAACAGGTGATTAGGGTGTACTCTCTCCCAGACGG
CACCTTCTCTTCCGATGAGGACGAAGAGGAGGAAGAAGAAGAGGAAGAAGAGGAGGAGGAAGAGGAGACA
GGCTCCTCCTACCCTTATGACGTCCCTGATTACGCCTAAGGTACCTCTAGAGCCTGCAGTCTCGACAAGC
TTGTCGAGAAGTACTAGAGGATCATAATCAGCCATACCACATTTGTAGAGGTTTTACTTGCTTTAAAAAA
CCTCCCACACCTCCCCCTGAACCTGAAACATAAAATGAATGCAATTGTTGTTGTTAACTTGTTTATTGCA
GCTTATAATGGTTACAAATAAAGCAATAGCATCACAAATTTCACAAATAAAGCATTTTTTTCACTGCATT
CTAGTTGTGGTTTGTCCAAACTCATCAATGTATCTTATCATGTCTGGATCTGATCACTGCTTGAGCCTAG
AAGATCCGGCTGCTAACAAAGCCCGAAAGGAAGCTGAGTTGGCTGCTGCCACCGCTGAGCAATAACTATC
ATAACCATTTAAATAAACCTAATGATGCCTGATGTTTAAATCGACCTACTCCGGAATATTAATAGATCAT
GGAGATAATTAAAATGATAACCATCTCGCAAATAAATAAGTATTTTACTGTTTTCGTAACAGTTTTGTAA
TAAAAAAACCTATAAATATTCCGGATTATTCATACCGTCCCACCATCGGGCGCGGATCCCTCGAGTCAAC
ATGAGCGTCCCTGCTTTCATCGACATCTCTGAAGAAGACCAAGCAGCCGAACTGAGGGCTTATCTGAAGA
GCAAGGGAGCTGAAATCTCTGAGGAGAACAGCGAGGGAGGCCTGCACGTCGATCTCGCTCAGATCATCGA
GGCATGCGATGTGTGCCTGAAGGAGGACGACAAGGATGTGGAAAGCGTTATGAATAGCGTTGTGTCCCTC
CTCCTGATCCTCGAACCCGATAAGCAAGAAGCTCTCATCGAGTCCCTGTGCGAGAAGCTCGTGAAGTTCA
GGGAGGGAGAAAGACCTAGCCTCAGGCTCCAGCTCCTCTCCAACCTGTTTCATGGAATGGACAAGAACAC
TCCAGTCAGGTACACCGTTTACTGTTCTCTCATCAAGGTTGCTGCAAGCTGCGGTGCTATCCAGTACATT
CCAACCGAACTGGACCAAGTCCGCAAATGGATCTCTGACTGGAACCTCACTACTGAGAAGAAACACACCC
TGCTGAGGCTGCTGTATGAAGCTCTGGTGGACTGCAAGAAGAGCGACGCTGCCTCTAAAGTGATGGTGGA
GCTGCTGGGTTCCTACACTGAGGACAATGCTTCCCAGGCCAGGGTCGATGCTCATAGGTGCATTGTTAGA
GCCCTGAAGGACCCAAATGCTTTCCTGTTCGACCACCTCCTGACCCTCAAACCCGTGAAGTTTCTGGAAG
GCGAACTGATCCATGATCTCCTGACCATCTTCGTGAGCGCTAAGCTCGCCTCTTACGTCAAGTTCTACCA
GAACAACAAGGACTTCATCGACTCCCTGGGACTGCTGCATGAACAGAACATGGCCAAGATGAGACTGCTG
ACCTTCATGGGAATGGCTGTTGAGAACAAGGAGATTAGCTTCGACACTATGCAACAGGAACTCCAGATCG
GAGCAGATGATGTGGAGGCTTTCGTCATCGACGCAGTTAGAACTAAGATGGTTTACTGCAAGATTGATCA
GACTCAGCGCAAAGTCGTCGTGTCTCACAGCACTCACAGAACATTCGGTAAGCAGCAGTGGCAACAGCTG
TATGACACTCTGAACGCTTGGAAGCAGAACCTCAACAAGGTGAAGAACTCTCTCCTGAGCCTCTCTGACA
CCTAAGGTACCTCTAGAGCCTGCAGTCTCGACAAGCTTGTCGAGAAGTACTAGAGGATCATAATCAGCCA
TACCACATTTGTAGAGGTTTTACTTGCTTTAAAAAACCTCCCACACCTCCCCCTGAACCTGAAACATAAA
ATGAATGCAATTGTTGTTGTTAACTTGTTTATTGCAGCTTATAATGGTTACAAATAAAGCAATAGCATCA
CAAATTTCACAAATAAAGCATTTTTTTCACTGCATTCTAGTTGTGGTTTGTCCAAACTCATCAATGTATC
TTATCATGTCTGGATCTGATCACTGCTTGAGCCTAGAAGATCCGGCTGCTAACAAAGCCCGAAAGGAAGC
TGAGTTGGCTGCTGCCACCGCTGAGCAATAACTATCATAACCATTTAAATAAATCTATATCTCAATCGGG
GTTAGTCGATACCCCACCGAGACCCCATTGGGACCAATACGCCCGCGTTTCTTCCTTTTCCCCACCCCAA
CCCCCAAGTTCGGGTGAAGGCCCAGGGCTCGCAGCCAACGTCGGGGCGGCAAGCCCTGCCATAGCCACTA
CGGGTTAATTAAAAACTGGATACTATTGCACGTTTTTATCGAGGCTAACTGAAACACGGAAGGAGACAAT
ACCGGAAGGAACCCGCGCTATGACGGCAATAAAAAGACAGAATAAAACGCACGGGTGTTGGGTCGTTTGT
TCATAAACGCGGGGTTCGGTCCCAGGGCTGGCACTCTGTCAAGTGAACGCTCTATGGTCTAAAGATTTAA
ATCGACCTACTCCGGAATATTAATAGATCATGGAGATAATTAAAATGATAACCATCTCGCAAATAAATAA
GTATTTTACTGTTTTCGTAACAGTTTTGTAATAAAAAAACCTATAAATATTCCGGATTATTCATACCGTC
CCACCATCGGGCGCGGATCCCTCGAGTCAACATGTCTAGGTTCTTCACAACAGGTTCCGATTCTGAGTCT
GAGTCCAGCCTGTCCGGAGAGGAGCTGGTGACAAAGCCAGTCGGAGGCAACTACGGCAAGCAACCACTCC
TCCTGAGCGAGGACGAAGAGGATACCAAGAGAGTCGTTAGGTCCGCTAAAGACAAACGCTTCGAGGAACT
GACTAACCTCATCAGAACTATTCGCAATGCCATGAAGATCAGGGATGTCACTAAGTGTCTCGAAGAGTTC
GAACTGCTGGGAAAGGCTTACGGAAAGGCTAAGTCCATCGTCGATAAGGAAGGCGTTCCCAGATTCTACA
TCCGCATCCTCGCTGACCTCGAAGACTACCTGAATGAGCTGTGGGAAGATAAGGAAGGTAAGAAGAAGAT
GAACAAGAACAACGCAAAGGCTCTGTCCACTCTCAGGCAGAAGATTAGGAAGTACAACAGGGATTTCGAA
AGCCACATTACTTCCTACAAGCAGAACCCTGAGCAAAGCGCAGATGAGGATGCCGAGAAGAACGAGGAAG
ACTCCGAAGGCTCCTCTGACGAGGATGAGGATGAAGACGGTGTGAGCGCAGCAACCTTCCTGAAGAAGAA
GAGCGAGGCACCCTCCGGAGAGAGCAGAAAGTTTCTCAAGAAGATGGATGACGAAGACGAAGACTCCGAG
GATTCTGAAGACGACGAGGACTGGGATACAGGTAGCACTTCCTCTGACTCTGACAGCGAGGAGGAGGAGG
GAAAGCAGACCGCACTCGCAAGCAGATTCCTCAAGAAGGCTCCCACCACTGACGAAGACAAGAAGGCTGC
CGAGAAGAAGAGAGAGGATAAGGCCAAGAAGAAGCACGATAGAAAGTCTAAGAGGCTGGATGAAGAGGAA
GAAGATAACGAAGGAGGTGAGTGGGAAAGGGTGAGAGGTGGTGTCCCACTGGTGAAAGAGAAGCCTAAGA
TGTTCGCTAAGGGTACAGAGATCACCCACGCTGTTGTCATCAAGAAGCTGAACGAAATCCTGCAGGCCAG
AGGTAAGAAGGGCACAGATAGAGCTGCCCAGATCGAACTCCTGCAACTCCTGGTTCAGATTGCTGCCGAG
AACAACCTGGGTGAGGGAGTGATCGTGAAGATCAAGTTCAACATCATTGCTTCCCTGTATGACTACAATC
CAAACCTGGCTACTTACATGAAGCCTGAAATGTGGGGTAAGTGCCTCGACTGCATCAACGAACTGATGGA
CATTCTCTTTGCCAACCCTAACATCTTCGTGGGTGAGAACATCCTGGAGGAATCCGAGAACCTCCACAAC
GCTGATCAGCCACTCAGAGTGAGAGGATGTATCCTCACTCTGGTGGAAAGAATGGACGAGGAGTTCACCA
AGATCATGCAGAACACCGACCCACACTCCCAAGAGTATGTTGAACACCTGAAGGACGAGGCACAGGTCTG
TGCTATCATTGAAAGGGTTCAGCGCTACCTGGAGGAGAAGGGCACCACTGAAGAGGTGTGCAGGATCTAC
CTGCTCAGGATTCTCCATACCTACTACAAGTTCGACTACAAGGCACACCAGAGGCAACTGACACCACCCG
AAGGAAGCAGCAAGTCCGAGCAGGACCAGGCAGAGAATGAAGGCGAGGATAGCGCTGTTCTCATGGAACG
CCTGTGCAAGTACATCTACGCTAAGGACCGCACTGATAGAATCCGCACTTGCGCTATCCTCTGCCATATC
TACCATCACGCTCTGCATAGCAGATGGTATCAGGCTAGGGATCTCATGCTGATGTCCCATCTGCAGGACA
ACATCCAACATGCCGACCCTCCAGTTCAAATCCTCTACAACCGCACTATGGTCCAGCTGGGAATCTGTGC
CTTCAGACAAGGACTGACCAAGGATGCTCACAACGCTCTCCTCGACATTCAGTCTTCTGGTAGGGCTAAG
GAACTGCTGGGACAAGGACTCCTGCTGAGGAGCCTGCAGGAGAGAAACCAAGAGCAGGAGAAAGTCGAAA
GAAGGAGGCAAGTTCCCTTCCATCTCCATATCAATCTGGAACTGCTGGAGTGCGTGTACCTCGTGTCCGC
AATGCTCCTCGAAATCCCTTACATGGCTGCCCACGAAAGCGATGCAAGGAGACGCATGATCAGCAAGCAG
TTTCACCACCAGCTGAGGGTCGGAGAACGCCAACCACTGCTGGGACCACCTGAAAGCATGAGGGAACACG
TTGTGGCTGCCTCTAAGGCTATGAAGATGGGTGATTGGAAGACCTGCCACTCCTTCATCATCAATGAGAA
GATGAACGGAAAGGTGTGGGACCTCTTCCCAGAAGCCGACAAGGTTAGGACCATGCTGGTCCGCAAGATC
CAAGAGGAGTCCCTCAGAACTTATCTGTTCACCTATTCTTCCGTTTACGATAGCATCTCTATGGAAACAC
TCAGCGATATGTTTGAACTGGATCTGCCAACAGTCCATTCCATCATCTCTAAGATGATCATCAACGAGGA
ACTGATGGCCTCCCTCGACCAGCCTACACAAACAGTGGTCATGCACCGCACAGAACCAACAGCCCAGCAG
AACCTCGCTCTGCAGCTGGCTGAGAAGCTCGGCTCTCTCGTTGAGAACAACGAAAGGGTGTTTGACCACA
AGCAGGGCACTTACGGAGGTTACTTCAGAGATCAGAAGGACGGCTATAGGAAGAATGAAGGCTACATGCG
CAGAGGTGGTTATCGCCAGCAGCAATCTCAGACAGCTTATCTCGAAGTCCTGTTTCAAGGTCCCTGGAGC
CATCCTCAGTTCGAGAAGGGCTCCGCTGGATCTGCTGCTGGATCTGGAGCTGGTTGGAGCCACCCTCAGT
TTGAGAAGTAAGGTACCTCTAGAGCCTGCAGTCTCGACAAGCTTGTCGAGAAGTACTAGAGGATCATAAT
CAGCCATACCACATTTGTAGAGGTTTTACTTGCTTTAAAAAACCTCCCACACCTCCCCCTGAACCTGAAA
CATAAAATGAATGCAATTGTTGTTGTTAACTTGTTTATTGCAGCTTATAATGGTTACAAATAAAGCAATA
GCATCACAAATTTCACAAATAAAGCATTTTTTTCACTGCATTCTAGTTGTGGTTTGTCCAAACTCATCAA
TGTATCTTATCATGTCTGGATCTGATCACTGCTTGAGCCTAGAAGATCCGGCTGCTAACAAAGCCCGAAA
GGAAGCTGAGTTGGCTGCTGCCACCGCTGAGCAATAACTATCATAACCATTTAAATAAACTGGATACTAT
TGCACGTTTAAATCGACCTACTCCGGAATATTAATAGATCATGGAGATAATTAAAATGATAACCATCTCG
CAAATAAATAAGTATTTTACTGTTTTCGTAACAGTTTTGTAATAAAAAAACCTATAAATATTCCGGATTA
TTCATACCGTCCCACCATCGGGCGCGGATCCCTCGAGTCAACATGCCAGCCTACTTTCAAAGACCTGAGA
ACGCTCTGAAGAGAGCTAATGAGTTTCTGGAGGTGGGCAAGAAGCAACCAGCACTGGACGTTCTCTATGA
TGTGATGAAGTCTAAGAAGCACCGCACCTGGCAGAAGATCCATGAACCAATCATGCTGAAGTACCTGGAA
CTGTGCGTCGATCTGCGCAAGAGCCACCTCGCTAAAGAGGGTCTGTATCAATACAAGAACATCTGCCAAC
AGGTGAACATCAAATCTCTCGAAGATGTCGTGAGGGCTTATCTCAAGATGGCTGAGGAGAAGACCGAAGC
TGCTAAAGAGGAGTCCCAGCAGATGGTCCTGGACATCGAGGATCTCGATAACATTCAGACTCCTGAGTCT
GTGCTGCTGTCTGCCGTGAGCGGAGAAGATACCCAAGACAGGACCGATAGGCTGCTCCTCACACCCTGGG
TGAAGTTTCTCTGGGAGTCTTACAGGCAGTGCCTCGACCTCCTGCGCAACAACAGCAGAGTGGAAAGACT
GTACCACGACATTGCCCAGCAAGCCTTCAAGTTCTGTCTGCAATACACTAGAAAGGCAGAGTTCAGAAAG
CTCTGCGATAACCTCAGGATGCACCTGTCTCAGATCCAGAGACATCACAACCAAAGCACCGCAATCAATC
TGAACAACCCAGAGAGCCAGTCTATGCACCTGGAGACTAGACTCGTCCAACTGGACTCTGCAATCAGCAT
GGAGCTGTGGCAGGAGGCTTTCAAGGCTGTGGAGGACATCCACGGACTGTTCTCCCTGAGCAAGAAGCCA
CCCAAGCCTCAGCTGATGGCAAACTACTACAACAAGGTTAGCACTGTGTTCTGGAAGTCCGGAAACGCTC
TCTTCCATGCTTCTACCCTCCACAGGCTGTATCATCTGTCCAGAGAAATGCGCAAGAACCTGACCCAAGA
TGAAATGCAGAGAATGAGCACTCGCGTGCTCCTCGCCACCCTGTCTATCCCTATCACTCCTGAGCGCACC
GACATCGCTAGACTGCTCGACATGGACGGTATCATCGTGGAGAAGCAGAGAAGGCTGGCCACCCTCCTCG
GTCTGCAAGCTCCTCCCACTAGAATTGGCCTGATCAACGACATGGTGCGCTTCAACGTGCTCCAGTATGT
CGTCCCAGAAGTGAAGGACCTCTACAATTGGCTGGAGGTGGAGTTCAACCCACTGAAGCTCTGCGAAAGG
GTCACAAAGGTCCTGAACTGGGTGAGAGAGCAGCCAGAGAAAGAACCAGAGCTGCAGCAGTACGTCCCTC
AGCTCCAGAACAACACCATCCTGAGGCTGCTGCAGCAAGTGTCTCAAATCTACCAGTCCATCGAGTTTAG
CAGGCTGACCTCCCTGGTGCCATTTGTGGACGCTTTCCAGCTCGAAAGAGCCATTGTGGACGCAGCTAGA
CACTGCGATCTGCAGGTCCGCATTGATCACACATCTAGGACCCTCAGCTTCGGCTCCGACCTCAACTACG
CTACCAGAGAGGATGCTCCCATCGGACCACACCTCCAATCCATGCCCTCCGAGCAGATTAGAAATCAACT
CACCGCTATGTCCTCCGTCCTGGCAAAGGCTCTGGAGGTCATCAAGCCTGCTCATATCCTCCAGGAGAAG
GAGGAGCAGCACCAGCTCGCTGTCACTGCCTATCTGAAGAACTCTCGCAAGGAGCATCAGAGAATCCTGG
CAAGAAGACAAACCATCGAAGAGAGAAAGGAGAGACTGGAGTCTCTGAACATCCAGAGGGAGAAAGAGGA
GCTGGAACAGAGGGAGGCAGAACTCCAGAAAGTTCGCAAAGCCGAAGAGGAGAGGCTCAGGCAGGAGGCA
AAGGAGAGAGAGAAAGAAAGGATTCTGCAAGAACATGAGCAGATCAAGAAGAAGACAGTTAGGGAGAGAC
TGGAGCAGATCAAGAAGACAGAGCTGGGTGCCAAGGCTTTCAAGGACATCGACATCGAGGACCTGGAGGA
ACTGGACCCAGACTTCATCATGGCTAAGCAGGTCGAGCAACTGGAGAAGGAGAAGAAGGAACTGCAGGAA
AGACTGAAGAACCAAGAGAAGAAGATTGATTACTTCGAGAGGGCTAAACGCCTGGAGGAAATCCCACTGA
TCAAGTCTGCTTACGAGGAGCAGAGGATCAAAGATATGGATCTCTGGGAGCAGCAGGAGGAGGAGAGAAT
CACCACCATGCAGCTCGAAAGAGAGAAGGCTCTGGAGCACAAGAACCGCATGAGCAGGATGCTCGAAGAT
AGGGACCTGTTCGTTATGAGGCTGAAGGCAGCTAGGCAGTCTGTCTACGAGGAGAAACTGAAACAGTTCG
AAGAGAGACTGGCAGAGGAACGCCATAACAGACTGGAGGAGAGAAAGAGGCAAAGGAAGGAGGAGCGCAG
AATCACCTACTACAGGGAGAAAGAAGAAGAGGAGCAAAGAAGGGCTGAAGAACAGATGCTCAAGGAGAGA
GAGGAGAGAGAAAGGGCTGAGAGAGCCAAACGCGAGGAAGAGCTGAGGGAATACCAAGAGAGGGTTAAGA
AGCTCGAAGAAGTCGAGCGCAAGAAGAGGCAACGCGAACTGGAGATCGAAGAAAGAGAGAGGAGGAGAGA
GGAAGAGCGCAGGCTGGGAGACTCCTCCCTGAGCAGGAAGGACTCCAGATGGGGAGATAGGGATAGCGAA
GGCACTTGGAGAAAGGGACCCGAAGCTGATAGCGAGTGGAGAAGAGGACCACCAGAGAAGGAATGGAGGA
GAGGTGAGGGCAGGGACGAGGACAGATCCCATCGCAGGGACGAAGAAAGGCCACGCAGGCTCGGAGATGA
CGAGGATAGGGAGCCATCCCTGAGGCCAGATGACGATAGAGTGCCCAGAAGAGGTATGGACGATGATAGA
GGACCAAGAAGAGGTCCCGAGGAGGATCGCTTCTCCAGGAGAGGAGCTGATGATGATAGGCCAAGCTGGA
GGAATACAGACGATGATAGACCACCACGCAGGATTGCCGATGAGGACAGAGGTAACTGGAGACACGCTGA
TGATGATAGGCCTCCACGCAGAGGTCTGGATGAGGATAGAGGATCTTGGAGAACCGCTGACGAAGACAGA
GGACCTCGCAGAGGTATGGACGATGACAGAGGACCCAGAAGAGGAGGTGCAGATGACGAACGCAGCTCTT
GGAGGAACGCTGATGATGACAGAGGTCCCAGAAGAGGCCTCGACGACGATAGAGGACCAAGGAGAGGCAT
GGACGACGATAGAGGTCCCAGAAGAGGCATGGATGACGACAGAGGTCCCAGAAGAGGAATGGACGACGAC
AGAGGACCACGCAGAGGACTCGATGATGATAGAGGTCCTTGGAGGAACGCAGATGACGATCGCATCCCAC
GCAGAGGAGCTGAAGATGATAGAGGACCCTGGAGAAACATGGATGATGACAGACTCAGCAGGAGGGCTGA
TGATGACAGGTTCCCAAGAAGAGGAGATGATTCCAGACCTGGACCCTGGAGGCCACTCGTGAAACCTGGT
GGATGGAGGGAGAAAGAGAAGGCCAGAGAAGAAAGCTGGGGTCCTCCAAGGGAGTCTAGGCCTTCTGAAG
AGAGAGAATGGGATAGGGAGAAAGAGAGGGACAGGGATAACCAAGATAGAGAGGAGAACGATAAGGACCC
AGAACGCGAGAGAGACAGAGAGAGGGATGTCGATAGAGAAGATCGCTTCCGCAGACCCAGGGACGAGGGT
GGATGGAGGAGAGGTCCAGCTGAAGAATCCTCCTCCTGGAGAGACTCTTCCAGGAGGGACGACAGAGATA
GGGATGATAGAAGGAGAGAGAGAGATGACAGACGCGACCTCAGGGAGCGCAGGGATCTCAGGGATGACAG
AGACAGAAGAGGTCCTCCTCTGAGGTCTGAGAGAGAGGAGGTTTCCAGCTGGAGAAGAGCAGACGATAGG
AAGGACGATCGCGTGGAGGAGAGAGATCCACCCAGAAGAGTCCCTCCACCAGCTCTGTCCAGAGACAGGG
AGAGAGATAGGGACAGGGAACGCGAAGGCGAGAAAGAGAAAGCCTCCTGGAGAGCTGAGAAGGACAGAGA
GTCTCTCCGCAGAACTAAGAACGAAACCGATGAGGACGGCTGGACCACCGTCCGCAGGGAGAACCTCTAC
TTTGGACAGGCCTCCGACTACAAGGATCATGATGGCGACTACAAGGATCACGACATCGACTACAAGGACG
ATGACGACAAATAAGGTACCTCTAGAGCCTGCAGTCTCGACAAGCTTGTCGAGAAGTACTAGAGGATCAT
AATCAGCCATACCACATTTGTAGAGGTTTTACTTGCTTTAAAAAACCTCCCACACCTCCCCCTGAACCTG
AAACATAAAATGAATGCAATTGTTGTTGTTAACTTGTTTATTGCAGCTTATAATGGTTACAAATAAAGCA
ATAGCATCACAAATTTCACAAATAAAGCATTTTTTTCACTGCATTCTAGTTGTGGTTTGTCCAAACTCAT
CAATGTATCTTATCATGTCTGGATCTGATCACTGCTTGAGCCTAGAAGATCCGGCTGCTAACAAAGCCCG
AAAGGAAGCTGAGTTGGCTGCTGCCACCGCTGAGCAATAACTATCATAACCATTTAAATAAATCTATATC
TCAATCGGGGTTAGTCGATACCCCACCGAGACCCCATTGGGACCAATACGCCCGCGTTTCTTCCTTTTCC
CCACCCCAACCCCCAAGTTCGGGTGAAGGCCCAGGGCTCGCAGCCAACGTCGGGGCGGCAAGCCCTGCCA
TAGCCACTACGGGTTAATTAAAAACCTAATGATGCCTGATGTTTCAATCAGGAGATCCGAACCAGATAAG
TGAAATCTAGTTCCAAACTATTTTGTCATTTTTAATTTTCGTATTAGCTTACGACGCTACACCCAGTTCC
CATCTATTTTGTCACTCTTCCCTAAATAATCCTTAAAAACTCCATTTCCACCCCTCCCAGTTCCCAACTA
TTTTGTCCGCCCACAACCGGTTGACTTGGGTCAACTGTCAGACCAAGTTTACTCATATATACTTTAGATT
GATTTAAAACTTCATTTTTAATTTATTACGCCCCGCCCTGCCACTCATCGCAGTACTGTTGTAATTCATT
AAGCATTCTGCCGACATGGAAGCCATCACAAACGGCATGATGAACCTGAATCGCCAGCGGCATCAGCACC
TTGTCGCCTTGCGTATAATATTTGCCCATAGTGAAAACGGGGGCGAAGAAGTTGTCCATATTGGCCACGT
TTAAATCAAAACTGGTGAAACTCACCCAGGGATTGGCTGAGACGAAAAACATATTCTCAATAAACCCTTT
AGGGAAATAGGCCAGGTTTTCACCGTAACACGCCACATCTTGCGAATATATGTGTAGAAACTGCCGGAAA
TCGTCGTGGTATTCACTCCAGAGCGATGAAAACGTTTCAGTTTGCTCATGGAAAACGGTGTAACAAGGGT
GAACACTATCCCATATCACCAGCTCACCGTCTTTCATTGCCATACGGAACTCCGGATGAGCATTCATCAG
GCGGGCAAGAATGTGAATAAAGGCCGGATAAAACTTGTGCTTATTTTTCTTTACGGTCTTTAAAAAGGCC
GTAATATCCAGCTGAACGGTCTGGTTATAGGTACATTGAGCAACTGACTGAAATGCCTCAAAATGTTCTT
TACGATGCCATTGGGATATATCAACGGTGGTATATCCAGTGATTTTTTTCTCCATTTTAGCTTCCTTAGC
TCCTGAAAATCTCGATAACTCAAAAAATACGCCCGGTAGTGATCTTATTTCATTATGGTGAAAGTTGGAA
CCTCTTACGTGCCGATCAAAAGGATCTAGGTGAAGATCCTTTTTGATAATCTCATGACCAAAATCCCTTA
ACGTGAGTTTTCGTTCCACTGAGCGTCAGACCCCGTAGAAAAGATCAAAGGATCTTC
Features (pLannotate 1.2.2; 56 found; start..end, strand, type, name):
      1..589     +  rep_origin     ori: high-copy-number ColE1/pMB1/pBR322/pUC origin of replication
    724..947     -  mobile_element Tn7R: mini-Tn7 element (right end of the Tn7 transposon) Tn7
   1014..1547    -  CDS            GmR: gentamycin acetyltransferase; aacC1; confers resistance to gentamycin
   1736..1764    -  promoter       Pc promoter: intI1 (promoter lies within the coding sequence); class 1 integron promoter
   1835..1868    +  protein_bind   loxP: Cre-mediated recombination occurs in the 8-bp core sequence (GCATACAT). Cre recombinase
   1966..2014    +  polyA_signal   HSV TK poly(A) signal: herpes simplex virus thymidine kinase polyadenylation signal (Cole and Stacy, 1985)
   2109..2200    +  promoter       polyhedrin promoter: polh from Autographa californica; promoter for the baculovirus polyhedrin gene
   2254..2907    +  CDS            EIF3K: EIF3K_HUMAN - Also known as EIF3S12 From Homo sapiens (Human).
   2961..3044    +  CDS            large T antigen (fragment): large T antigen from SV40 (simian virus 40)
   3067..3201    +  polyA_signal   SV40 poly(A) signal: SV40 polyadenylation signal
   3230..3279    +  CDS            SET1 (fragment): solubility-enhancement tag derived from T7 phage gene 10B
   3357..3448    +  promoter       polyhedrin promoter: polh from Autographa californica; promoter for the baculovirus polyhedrin gene
   3502..5193    +  CDS            EIF3L: EIF3L_HUMAN - Also known as EIF3EIP From Homo sapiens (Human).
   5247..5330    +  CDS            large T antigen (fragment): large T antigen from SV40 (simian virus 40)
   5353..5487    +  polyA_signal   SV40 poly(A) signal: SV40 polyadenylation signal
   5516..5565    +  CDS            SET1 (fragment): solubility-enhancement tag derived from T7 phage gene 10B
   5643..5734    +  promoter       polyhedrin promoter: polh from Autographa californica; promoter for the baculovirus polyhedrin gene
   5788..7122    +  CDS            EIF3E: EIF3E_HUMAN - Also known as EIF3S6 From Homo sapiens (Human).
   7176..7259    +  CDS            large T antigen (fragment): large T antigen from SV40 (simian virus 40)
   7282..7416    +  polyA_signal   SV40 poly(A) signal: SV40 polyadenylation signal
   7445..7494    +  CDS            SET1 (fragment): solubility-enhancement tag derived from T7 phage gene 10B
   7572..7663    +  promoter       polyhedrin promoter: polh from Autographa californica; promoter for the baculovirus polyhedrin gene
   7717..8787    +  CDS            EIF3F: EIF3F_HUMAN - Also known as EIF3S5 From Homo sapiens (Human).
   8841..8924    +  CDS            large T antigen (fragment): large T antigen from SV40 (simian virus 40)
   8947..9081    +  polyA_signal   SV40 poly(A) signal: SV40 polyadenylation signal
   9110..9159    +  CDS            SET1 (fragment): solubility-enhancement tag derived from T7 phage gene 10B
   9439..9487    +  polyA_signal   HSV TK poly(A) signal: herpes simplex virus thymidine kinase polyadenylation signal (Cole and Stacy, 1985)
   9582..9673    +  promoter       polyhedrin promoter: polh from Autographa californica; promoter for the baculovirus polyhedrin gene
   9727..10782   +  CDS            EIF3H: EIF3H_HUMAN - Also known as EIF3S3 From Homo sapiens (Human).
  10836..10919   +  CDS            large T antigen (fragment): large T antigen from SV40 (simian virus 40)
  10942..11076   +  polyA_signal   SV40 poly(A) signal: SV40 polyadenylation signal
  11105..11154   +  CDS            SET1 (fragment): solubility-enhancement tag derived from T7 phage gene 10B
  11232..11323   +  promoter       polyhedrin promoter: polh from Autographa californica; promoter for the baculovirus polyhedrin gene
  11377..12969   +  CDS            EIF3D: EIF3D_HUMAN - Also known as EIF3S7 From Homo sapiens (Human).
  13110..13193   +  CDS            large T antigen (fragment): large T antigen from SV40 (simian virus 40)
  13216..13350   +  polyA_signal   SV40 poly(A) signal: SV40 polyadenylation signal
  13379..13428   +  CDS            SET1 (fragment): solubility-enhancement tag derived from T7 phage gene 10B
  13506..13597   +  promoter       polyhedrin promoter: polh from Autographa californica; promoter for the baculovirus polyhedrin gene
  13651..14772   +  CDS            EIF3M: EIF3M_HUMAN - Also known as HFLB5, PCID1. Experimental evidence at protein level: Swiss-Prot protein existence level 1. (Microbial infection) May favor virus entry in case of infection with herpes simplex virus 1 (HSV1) or herpes simplex virus 2 (HSV2). From Homo sapiens (Human).
  14826..14909   +  CDS            large T antigen (fragment): large T antigen from SV40 (simian virus 40)
  14932..15066   +  polyA_signal   SV40 poly(A) signal: SV40 polyadenylation signal
  15095..15144   +  CDS            SET1 (fragment): solubility-enhancement tag derived from T7 phage gene 10B
  15424..15472   +  polyA_signal   HSV TK poly(A) signal: herpes simplex virus thymidine kinase polyadenylation signal (Cole and Stacy, 1985)
  15567..15658   +  promoter       polyhedrin promoter: polh from Autographa californica; promoter for the baculovirus polyhedrin gene
  15712..18450   +  CDS            EIF3C: EIF3C_HUMAN - Also known as EIF3S8 From Homo sapiens (Human).
  18612..18695   +  CDS            large T antigen (fragment): large T antigen from SV40 (simian virus 40)
  18718..18852   +  polyA_signal   SV40 poly(A) signal: SV40 polyadenylation signal
  18881..18930   +  CDS            SET1 (fragment): solubility-enhancement tag derived from T7 phage gene 10B
  19008..19099   +  promoter       polyhedrin promoter: polh from Autographa californica; promoter for the baculovirus polyhedrin gene
  19153..23298   +  CDS            EIF3A: EIF3A_HUMAN - Also known as EIF3S10 From Homo sapiens (Human).
  23445..23528   +  CDS            large T antigen (fragment): large T antigen from SV40 (simian virus 40)
  23551..23685   +  polyA_signal   SV40 poly(A) signal: SV40 polyadenylation signal
  23714..23763   +  CDS            SET1 (fragment): solubility-enhancement tag derived from T7 phage gene 10B
  24000..24165   -  mobile_element Tn7L: mini-Tn7 element (left end of the Tn7 transposon) Tn7
  24249..24905   -  CDS            cat: CAT_ECOLX - Experimental evidence at protein level: Swiss-Prot protein existence level 1. This enzyme is an effector of chloramphenicol resistance in bacteria. From Escherichia coli. This protein is used as a marker in many commonly used cloning vectors, such as pACYC184.
  24906..25008   -  promoter       cat promoter: promoter of the E. coli cat gene encoding chloramphenicol acetyltransferase
