[The description below was written by a language model from this plasmid's Addgene catalogue record and pLannotate feature annotations shown in this document.]
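Description:
pBIG2ABC-eIF3Δbgi is a roughly 25 kb multigene insect-cell expression plasmid built on the pBIG2x backbone and assembled by Gibson cloning. It is designed to produce a nine-subunit version of human translation initiation factor eIF3 that, as the name indicates, lacks subunits b, g and i. It replicates in E. coli from a ColE1/pUC-type origin and is selected with chloramphenicol (cat gene with its own promoter, located outside the transposon) and gentamicin. The gentamicin acetyltransferase gene, driven by the Pc integron promoter, lies between the Tn7R and Tn7L ends along with the whole expression array. This layout allows Tn7 transposition of the marker and cargo into a baculovirus bacmid for generating recombinant virus. A single loxP site is also present next to the gentamicin cassette.

The payload consists of nine independent expression cassettes in the same orientation, each with its own baculovirus polyhedrin promoter, a wild-type human coding sequence and an SV40 polyadenylation signal. The order in the sequence is eIF3k, l, e, f, then h, d, m, then c and a. HSV TK poly(A) signals precede each of these three groups, which appear to correspond to the A, B and C segments of the plasmid name. The short "large T antigen" and "SET1" fragments annotated after each gene are probably incidental matches within the terminator and linker regions rather than functional coding elements. According to the catalogue entry, eIF3a carries a C-terminal TEV-cleavable 3xFLAG tag, eIF3c a 3C-cleavable Strep II tag and eIF3d an HA tag. These tags are not annotated separately in the feature table, though unannotated gaps follow those three genes. The construct is intended for co-expression of the subunits in insect cells and affinity purification of the recombinant eIF3 subcomplex.
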