Addgene plasmid #240043: pBIG2ABC-eIF3Δbgi
Purpose: Human eIF3k, eIF3l, eIF3e, eIF3f, eIF3h, eIF3d, eIF3m, eIF3a and eIF3c expression in insect cells for purification
Depositing lab: Venki Ramakrishnan. Depositing organization: MRC Laboratory of Molecular Biology. Publication: Purification and characterization of recombinant human translation initiation factor eIF3. Diaz-Lopez I, Gordiyenko Y, Zuber PK, Li X, Ramakrishnan V. Protein Sci. 2026 Jan;35(1):e70388. doi: 10.1002/pro.70388. PubMed 41432235.
Backbone
  Vector backbone: pBIG2x
  Vector type: Insect Expression
Growth in bacteria
  Bacterial resistance: Chloramphenicol and Gentamicin, 25 & 10 μg/mL
  Growth temperature: 37°C
  Growth strain: EPI300
  Copy number: Unknown
Gene/Insert
  Gene/Insert name: eIF3k, l, e, f, h, d, m, a, c
  Species: H. sapiens (human)
  Mutation: WT
  Promoter: Polyhedrin
  Tag / fusion protein: eIF3a: TEV_3xFLAG, eIF3c: 3C_STREP II, eIF3d: HA (C terminal on insert)
  Cloning method: Gibson Cloning
Terms and licenses: Academic/Nonprofit Terms; Industry Terms: Not Available to Industry
How to cite: pBIG2ABC-eIF3Δbgi was a gift from Venki Ramakrishnan (Addgene plasmid # 240043 ; http://n2t.net/addgene:240043 ; RRID:Addgene_240043)
